Addgene plasmid #29222: pEMS1426
Purpose: Expression of the eGFP reporter gene was not detected in the brain and eye.
Depositing lab: Elizabeth Simpson. Depositing organization: University of British Columbia. Publication: A regulatory toolbox of MiniPromoters to drive selective expression in the brain. Portales-Casamar E, Swanson DJ, Liu L, de Leeuw CN, Banks KG, Ho Sui SJ, Fulton DL, Ali J, Amirabbasi M, Arenillas DJ, Babyak N, Black SF, Bonaguro RJ, Brauer E, Candido TR, Castellarin M, Chen J, Chen Y, Cheng JC, Chopra V, Docking TR, Dreolini L, D'Souza CA, Flynn EK, Glenn R, Hatakka K, Hearty TG, Imanian B, Jiang S, Khorasan-zadeh S, Komljenovic I, Laprise S, Liao NY, Lim JS, Lithwick S, Liu F, Liu J, Lu M, McConechy M, McLeod AJ, Milisavljevic M, Mis J, O'Connor K, Palma B, Palmquist DL, Schmouth JF, Swanson MI, Tam B, Ticoll A, Turner JL, Varhol R, Vermeulen J, Watkins RF, Wilson G, Wong BK, Wong SH, Wong TY, Yang GS, Ypsilanti AR, Jones SJ, Holt RA, Goldowitz D, Wasserman WW, Simpson EM. Proc Natl Acad Sci U S A. 2010 Sep 21. 107(38):16589-94. 10.1073/pnas.1009158107 PubMed 20807748.
Backbone
  Vector backbone: pEMS1306
  Backbone size w/o insert (bp): 16454
  Vector type: Pleiades Promoter Project [sic, Pleaides Plieades]
Growth in bacteria
  Bacterial resistance: Ampicillin, 100 μg/mL
  Growth temperature: 37°C
  Growth strain: DH5alpha
  Growth instructions: DH10B
  Copy number: High Copy
Gene/Insert
  Gene/Insert name: Ple157 (alt names: PCP2; Purkinje cell protein 2)
  Species: H. sapiens (human)
  Insert size (bp): 1425
  Entrez Gene: PCP2 (a.k.a. GPSM4, PCD5)
  Tag / fusion protein: EGFP-NLS (C terminal on backbone)
  Cloning method: Restriction Enzyme; 5′ cloning site SacI (unknown if destroyed); 3′ cloning site MluI (unknown if destroyed)
  Sequencing primers: 5′ Unknown
Terms and licenses: Academic/Nonprofit Terms; Industry Terms: Not Available to Industry
How to cite: pEMS1426 was a gift from Elizabeth Simpson (Addgene plasmid # 29222 ; http://n2t.net/addgene:29222 ; RRID:Addgene_29222)
