[The description below was written by a language model from this plasmid's Addgene catalogue record.]
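Description:
pEMS1426 is a Pleiades Promoter Project plasmid built on the large pEMS1306 backbone (about 16.5 kb without insert). It is maintained in E. coli as a high-copy plasmid under ampicillin selection. The record does not include a feature table, so the origin of replication, any targeting or homology sequences, polyadenylation signals and other backbone elements are not documented here. The intended delivery route into mammalian cells or mice is also not stated.

The payload is Ple157, a 1,425 bp human MiniPromoter derived from regulatory sequence of PCP2 (Purkinje cell protein 2, also known as GPSM4 or PCD5). It was cloned between SacI and MluI sites, upstream of a backbone-encoded EGFP-NLS reporter. In this arrangement the candidate promoter is the test element. The nuclear localisation signal concentrates green fluorescence in the nucleus, which makes individual expressing cells easier to identify and count in tissue. The project behind this series aimed to create a toolbox of compact human promoters that drive selective, region- or cell-type-restricted expression in the brain, and a PCP2-based design would be expected to target cerebellar Purkinje cells.

For this construct the recorded outcome is negative: EGFP reporter expression was not detected in the brain or the eye. pEMS1426 is therefore mainly useful as a documented reference for a PCP2 MiniPromoter design that did not yield detectable expression. It can serve as a comparison point or starting material for redesigning PCP2 regulatory elements, rather than as a validated driver. Distribution is limited to academic and nonprofit users.
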