>Addgene plasmid #29222 | pEMS1426 | addgene partial sequence | sequence record 39605 | EGFP-N 5'-CGTCGCCGTCCAGCTCGACCAG-3'
ACCATGGTGGCGGAAGTTCCTATACCTTTTGAAGAATAGGAACTTCGGCGCGCCACGCGTTGGACTCCAG
TCACTTTTCTGCTGGCCTCTGCCCCGGCCCAGTGCCAGAGAGGGCCTTTTAAACGTCCAGGACGTGGGGG
TGTGGATTCCCCCCATCCCCAAATCCCCAGCTCATGCCCCATCTGCTCCCACCCAAGCTTAAGCCCCATA
AAGATCATCCAGATAATTGTTTGCCCACAACGATGCTGGATCTGGCATGGTGGGTAGGGGGCAGGGCGAC
CTGAGCTTGGACCTCGCTGTGCCCAGCAGCAATGACTGGACCCCAGGGACTCTCAGGTGTGATGTCACAA
AAGGCCTGAGCAGCATCCCCACAGTTGGAGAAGGGAGGCCAACAGTGTAGGGTGGTAGCTGGCTTAGGGA
GGACTTGCAGGTGTCCCCACCCAGCCACCCAGGTTCCCCCACTGGCTCCTGAAAGGGCAGCTGCCACCTG
CAGTCGGTACAGAAAAAGGAGGTTGGAGTCAAAGGCCCCTTCCCTCCCTCCCTCTCTGCACCTGCCTCAG
ACACCACCGGCCACCCTAGCTCCAGCTCTGTCTCCTTGGCAGCAAGTCAAGGG
