>Addgene plasmid #29222 | pEMS1426 | addgene partial sequence | sequence record 39759 | pEMS1307-fwd 5'-ccgcacgtctaagaaaccat-3'
AAATAGGCGTATCACGAGGCCCTTTCGTCTTCAAGAATTAATTCCGATCATATTCAATAACCCTTAATGA
ATTCGAGCTCAACTGATAAAAGAATAAAACACTTAAATGAATAACAAGGAACTGAGTATATGTATATTTC
ATCAGGGGAGGGGCTAGGACTCCCACTCGGAGGCCTCAGGAGTTCTGCTGGGCGTCGCGAAGGAGCTTCT
CCTCCCGCCGCTTCCGTAACCTCTCTTTGAATTCCTCTATCTCTTGAAGCTAGGGGTGGAGAAGCGGGTG
GGACAGGAAGGGGGGAGGGGCACACACCTCAGAGCCGGGACCACCCCCCCCGCCCACCTCTCCCACCACC
CTGCCCCAGACCACGGCTTCAGGGTTCAGTGTCTTCACTGGAAGCCCCCTGCCAATTACAAAGGGGTCCG
CGTGGGATCCGCTTCACTCTTCCAGGAGAAGGCAATAAGGAAACCATCTACTCCTCTGCTCTCGGTTCCT
TACTCATGGCTGAGAGTAAAATGTTTCTTGGACACTTCATTGGCATAGAGGGAGAGAGTGTGAACTTGGC
CTTTTGTGGAACAGAGGAGGCTCGGGCAGAGGTGGTGATAGT
